>Addgene plasmid #205526 | pFH2.11_Gag-MCP_ZF2-P2A-eGFP | addgene full sequence | sequence record 408701 | Addgene NGS Result
GACGGATCGGGAGATCTCCCGATCCCCTATGGTGCACTCTCAGTACAATCTGCTCTGATGCCGCATAGTT
AAGCCAGTATCTGCTCCCTGCTTGTGTGTTGGAGGTCGCTGAGTAGTGCGCGAGCAAAATTTAAGCTACA
ACAAGGCAAGGCTTGACCGACAATTGCATGAAGAATCTGCTTAGGGTTAGGCGTTTTGCGCTGCTTCGCG
ATGTACGGGCCAGATATACGCGTTGACATTGATTATTGACTAGTTATTAATAGTAATCAATTACGGGGTC
ATTAGTTCATAGCCCATATATGGAGTTCCGCGTTACATAACTTACGGTAAATGGCCCGCCTGGCTGACCG
CCCAACGACCCCCGCCCATTGACGTCAATAATGACGTATGTTCCCATAGTAACGCCAATAGGGACTTTCC
ATTGACGTCAATGGGTGGAGTATTTACGGTAAACTGCCCACTTGGCAGTACATCAAGTGTATCATATGCC
AAGTACGCCCCCTATTGACGTCAATGACGGTAAATGGCCCGCCTGGCATTATGCCCAGTACATGACCTTA
TGGGACTTTCCTACTTGGCAGTACATCTACGTATTAGTCATCGCTATTACCATGGTGATGCGGTTTTGGC
AGTACATCAATGGGCGTGGATAGCGGTTTGACTCACGGGGATTTCCAAGTCTCCACCCCATTGACGTCAA
TGGGAGTTTGTTTTGGCACCAAAATCAACGGGACTTTCCAAAATGTCGTAACAACTCCGCCCCATTGACG
CAAATGGGCGGTAGGCGTGTACGGTGGGAGGTCTATATAAGCAGAGCTCTCTGGCTAACTAGAGAACCCA
CTGCTTACTGGCTTATCGAAATTAATACGACTCACTATAGGGAGACCCAAGCTGGCTAGCGTTTAAACTT
AAGCTTGGTACCGCCACCATGGGTGCGAGAGCGTCAGTATTAAGCGGGGGAGAATTAGATCGATGGGAAA
AAATTCGGTTAAGGCCAGGGGGAAAGAAGAAGTACAAGCTAAAGCACATCGTATGGGCAAGCAGGGAGCT
AGAACGATTCGCAGTTAATCCTGGCCTGTTAGAAACATCAGAAGGCTGTAGACAAATACTGGGACAGCTA
CAACCATCCCTTCAGACAGGATCAGAGGAGCTTCGATCACTATACAACACAGTAGCAACCCTCTATTGTG
TGCACCAGCGGATCGAGATCAAGGACACCAAGGAAGCTTTAGACAAGATAGAGGAAGAGCAAAACAAGTC
CAAGAAGAAGGCCCAGCAGGCAGCAGCTGACACAGGACACAGCAATCAGGTCAGCCAAAATTACCCTATA
GTGCAGAACATCCAGGGGCAAATGGTACATCAGGCCATATCACCTAGAACTTTAAATGCATGGGTAAAAG
TAGTAGAAGAGAAGGCTTTCAGCCCAGAAGTGATACCCATGTTTTCAGCATTATCAGAAGGAGCCACCCC
ACAGGACCTGAACACGATGTTGAACACCGTGGGGGGACATCAAGCAGCCATGCAAATGTTAAAAGAGACC
ATCAATGAGGAAGCTGCAGAATGGGATAGAGTGCATCCAGTGCATGCAGGGCCTATTGCACCAGGCCAGA
TGAGAGAACCAAGGGGAAGTGACATAGCAGGAACTACTAGTACCCTTCAGGAACAAATAGGATGGATGAC
AAATAATCCACCTATCCCAGTAGGAGAGATCTACAAGAGGTGGATAATCCTGGGATTGAACAAGATCGTG
AGGATGTATAGCCCTACCAGCATTCTGGACATAAGACAAGGACCAAAAGAACCCTTTAGAGACTATGTAG
ACCGGTTCTATAAAACTCTAAGAGCTGAGCAAGCTTCACAGGAGGTAAAAAATTGGATGACAGAAACCTT
GTTGGTCCAAAATGCGAACCCAGATTGTAAGACCATCCTGAAGGCTCTCGGCCCAGCGGCTACACTAGAA
GAAATGATGACAGCATGTCAGGGAGTAGGAGGACCCGGCCATAAGGCAAGAGTTTTGGCTGAAGCAATGA
GCCAAGTAACAAATTCAGCTACCATAATGATGCAGAGAGGCAATTTTAGGAACCAAAGAAAGATTGTTAA
GTGTTTCAATTGTGGCAAAGAAGGGCACACAGCCAGAAATTGCAGGGCCCCTAGGAAAAAGGGCTGTTGG
AAATGTGGAAAGGAAGGACACCAAATGAAAGATTGTACTGAGGCTTCAAACTTTACTCAGTTCGTGCTCG
TGGACAATGGTGGGACAGGGGATGTGACAGTGGCTCCTTCTAATTTCGCTAATGGGGTGGCAGAGTGGAT
CAGCTCCAACTCACGGAGCCAGGCCTACAAGGTGACATGCAGCGTCAGGCAGTCTAGTGCCCAGAAGAGA
AAGTATACCATCAAGGTGGAGGTCCCCAAAGTGGCTACCCAGACAGTGGGCGGAGTCGAACTGCCTGTCG
CCGCTTGGAGGTCCTACCTGAACATGGAGCTCACTATCCCAATTTTCGCTACCAATTCTGACTGTGAACT
CATCGTGAAGGCAATGCAGGGGCTCCTCAAAGACGGTAATCCTATCCCTTCCGCCATCGCCGCTAACTCA
GGTATCTACAGACAGGCTAATTTTTTAGGGAAGATCTGGCCTTCCTACAAGGGAAGGCCAGGGAATTTTC
TTCAGAGCAGACCAGAGCCAACAGCCCCACCAGAAGAGAGCTTCAGGTCTGGGGTAGAGACAACAACTCC
CCCTCAGAAGCAGGAGCCGATAGACAAGGAACTGTATCCTTTAACTTCCCTCAGATCACTCTTTGGCAAC
GACCCCTCGTCACAAGCTACTAACTTCAGCCTGCTGAAGCAGGCTGGAGACGTGGAGGAGAACCCTGGAC
CTATGAGCAAGGGCGAGGAGCTGTTCACCGGGGTGGTGCCCATCCTGGTCGAGCTGGACGGCGACGTAAA
CGGCCACAAGTTCAGCGTGTCCGGCGAGGGCGAGGGCGATGCCACCTACGGCAAGCTGACCCTGAAGTTC
ATCTGCACCACCGGCAAGCTGCCCGTGCCCTGGCCCACCCTCGTGACCACCCTGACCTACGGCGTGCAGT
GCTTCAGCCGCTACCCCGACCACATGAAGCAGCACGACTTCTTCAAGTCCGCCATGCCCGAAGGCTACGT
CCAGGAGCGCACCATCTTCTTCAAGGACGACGGCAACTACAAGACCCGCGCCGAGGTGAAGTTCGAGGGC
GACACCCTGGTGAACCGCATCGAGCTGAAGGGCATCGACTTCAAGGAGGACGGCAACATCCTGGGGCACA
AGCTGGAGTACAACTACAACAGCCACAACGTCTATATCATGGCCGACAAGCAGAAGAACGGCATCAAGGT
GAACTTCAAGATCCGCCACAACATCGAGGACGGCAGCGTGCAGCTCGCCGACCACTACCAGCAGAACACC
CCCATCGGCGACGGCCCCGTGCTGCTGCCCGACAACCACTACCTGAGCACCCAGTCCGCCCTGAGCAAAG
ACCCCAACGAGAAGCGCGATCACATGGTCCTGCTGGAGTTCGTGACCGCCGCCGGGATCACTCACGGCAT
GGACGAGCTGTACAAGTAAGGGCCCGTTTAAACCCGCTGATCAGCCTCGACTGTGCCTTCTAGTTGCCAG
CCATCTGTTGTTTGCCCCTCCCCCGTGCCTTCCTTGACCCTGGAAGGTGCCACTCCCACTGTCCTTTCCT
AATAAAATGAGGAAATTGCATCGCATTGTCTGAGTAGGTGTCATTCTATTCTGGGGGGTGGGGTGGGGCA
GGACAGCAAGGGGGAGGATTGGGAAGACAATAGCAGGCATGCTGGGGATGCGGTGGGCTCTATGGCTTCT
GAGGCGGAAAGAACCAGCTGGGGCTCTAGGGGGTATCCCC
[124 nt withheld, positions 3891-4014]
C
[91 nt withheld, positions 4016-4106]
A
[49 nt withheld, positions 4108-4156]
CCTTTGACGTTGGAGTCCACGTTCTTT
[37 nt withheld, positions 4184-4220]
ACCCTATCTCGGTCTATTCTTTTGATTTATAAGGGATTTTGCCGATTTCGGCCTATTGGTTAAAAAATGA
GCTGATTTAACAAAAATTTAACGCGAATTAATTCTGTGGAATGTGTGTCAGTTAGGGTGTGGAAAGTCCC
CAGGCTCCCCAGCAGGCAGAAGTATGCAAAGCATGCATCTCAATTAGTCAGCAACCAGGTGTGGAAAGTC
CCCAGGCTCCCCAGCAGGCAGAAGTATGCAAAGCATGCATCTCAATTAGTCAGCAACCATAGTCCCGCCC
CTAACTCCGCCCATCCCGCCCCTAACTCCGCCCAGTTCCGCCCATTCTCCGCCCCATGGCTGACTAATTT
TTTTTATTTATGCAGAGGCCGAGGCCGCCTCTGCCTCTGAGCTATTCCAGAAGTAGTGAGGAGGCTTTTT
TGGAGGCCTAGGCTTTTGCAAAAAGCTCCCGGGAGCTTGTATATCCATTTTCGGATCTGATCAAGAGACA
GGATGAGGATCGTTTCGCATGATTGAACAAGATGGATTGCACGCAGGTTCTCCGGCCGCTTGGGTGGAGA
GGCTATTCGGCTATGACTGGGCACAACAGACAATCGGCTGCTCTGATGCCGCCGTGTTCCGGCTGTCAGC
GCAGGGGCGCCCGGTTCTTTTTGTCAAGACCGACCTGTCCGGTGCCCTGAATGAACTGCAGGACGAGGCA
GCGCGGCTATCGTGGCTGGCCACGACGGGCGTTCCTTGCGCAGCTGTGCTCGACGTTGTCACTGAAGCGG
GAAGGGACTGGCTGCTATTGGGCGAAGTGCCGGGGCAGGATCTCCTGTCATCTCACCTTGCTCCTGCCGA
GAAAGTATCCATCATGGCTGATGCAATGCGGCGGCTGCATACGCTTGATCCGGCTACCTGCCCATTCGAC
CACCAAGCGAAACATCGCATCGAGCGAGCACGTACTCGGATGGAAGCCGGTCTTGTCGATCAGGATGATC
TGGACGAAGAGCATCAGGGGCTCGCGCCAGCCGAACTGTTCGCCAGGCTCAAGGCGCGCATGCCCGACGG
CGAGGATCTCGTCGTGACCCATGGCGATGCCTGCTTGCCGAATATCATGGTGGAAAATGGCCGCTTTTCT
GGATTCATCGACTGTGGCCGGCTGGGTGTGGCGGACCGCTATCAGGACATAGCGTTGGCTACCCGTGATA
TTGCTGAAGAGCTTGGCGGCGAATGGGCTGACCGCTTCCTCGTGCTTTACGGTATCGCCGCTCCCGATTC
GCAGCGCATCGCCTTCTATCGCCTTCTTGACGAGTTCTTCTGAGCGGGACTCTGGGGTTCGAAATGACCG
ACCAAGCGACGCCCAACCTGCCATCACGAGATTTCGATTCCACCGCCGCCTTCTATGAAAGGTTGGGCTT
CGGAATCGTTTTCCGGGACGCCGGCTGGATGATCCTCCAGCGCGGGGATCTCATGCTGGAGTTCTTCGCC
CACCCCAACTTGTTTATTGCAGCTTATAATGGTTACAAATAAAGCAATAGCATCACAAATTTCACAAATA
AAGCATTTTTTTCACTGCATTCTAGTTGTGGTTTGTCCAAACTCATCAATGTATCTTATCATGTCTGTAT
ACCGTCGACCTCTAGCTAGAGCTTGGCGTAATCATGGTCATAGCTGTTTCCTGTGTGAAATTGTTATCCG
CTCACAATTCCACACAACATACGAGCCGGAAGCATAAAGTGTAAAGCCTGGGGTGCCTAATGAGTGAGCT
AACTCACATTAATTGCGTTGCGCTCACTGCCCGCTTTCCAGTCGGGAAACCTGTCGTGCCAGCTGCATTA
ATGAATCGGCCAACGCGCGGGGAGAGGCGGTTTGCGTATTGGGCGCTCTTCCGCTTCCTCGCTCACTGAC
TCGCTGCGCTCGGTCGTTCGGCTGCGGCGAGCGGTATCAGCTCACTCAAAGGCGGTAATACGGTTATCCA
CAGAATCAGGGGATAACGCAGGAAAGAACATGTGAGCAAAAGGCCAGCAAAAGGCCAGGAACCGTAAAAA
GGCCGCGTTGCTGGCGTTTTTCCATAGGCTCCGCCCCCCTGACGAGCATCACAAAAATCGACGCTCAAGT
CAGAGGTGGCGAAACCCGACAGGACTATAAAGATACCAGGCGTTTCCCCCTGGAAGCTCCCTCGTGCGCT
CTCCTGTTCCGACCCTGCCGCTTACCGGATACCTGTCCGCCTTTCTCCCTTCGGGAAGCGTGGCGCTTTC
TCATAGCTCACGCTGTAGGTATCTCAGTTCGGTGTAGGTCGTTCGCTCCAAGCTGGGCTGTGTGCACGAA
CCCCCCGTTCAGCCCGACCGCTGCGCCTTATCCGGTAACTATCGTCTTGAGTCCAACCCGGTAAGACACG
ACTTATCGCCACTGGCAGCAGCCACTGGTAACAGGATTAGCAGAGCGAGGTATGTAGGCGGTGCTACAGA
GTTCTTGAAGTGGTGGCCTAACTACGGCTACACTAGAAGAACAGTATTTGGTATCTGCGCTCTGCTGAAG
CCAGTTACCTTCGGAAAAAGAGTTGGTAGCTCTTGATCCGGCAAACAAACCACCGCTGGTAGCGGTGGTT
TTTTTGTTTGCAAGCAGCAGATTACGCGCAGAAAAAAAGGATCTCAAGAAGATCCTTTGATCTTTTCTAC
GGGGTCTGACGCTCAGTGGAACGAAAACTCACGTTAAGGGATTTTGGTCATGAGATTATCAAAAAGGATC
TTCACCTAGATCCTTTTAAATTAAAAATGAAGTTTTAAATCAATCTAAAGTATATATGAGTAAACTTGGT
CTGACAGTTACCAATGCTTAATCAGTGAGGCACCTATCTCAGCGATCTGTCTATTTCGTTCATCCATAGT
TGCCTGACTCCCCGTCGTGTAGATAACTACGATACGGGAGGGCTTACCATCTGGCCCCAGTGCTGCAATG
ATACCGCGAGACCCACGCTCACCGGCTCCAGATTTATCAGCAATAAACCAGCCAGCCGGAAGGGCCGAGC
GCAGAAGTGGTCCTGCAACTTTATCCGCCTCCATCCAGTCTATTAATTGTTGCCGGGAAGCTAGAGTAAG
TAGTTCGCCAGTTAATAGTTTGCGCAACGTTGTTGCCATTGCTACAGGCATCGTGGTGTCACGCTCGTCG
TTTGGTATGGCTTCATTCAGCTCCGGTTCCCAACGATCAAGGCGAGTTACATGATCCCCCATGTTGTGCA
AAAAAGCGGTTAGCTCCTTCGGTCCTCCGATCGTTGTCAGAAGTAAGTTGGCCGCAGTGTTATCACTCAT
GGTTATGGCAGCACTGCATAATTCTCTTACTGTCATGCCATCCGTAAGATGCTTTTCTGTGACTGGTGAG
TACTCAACCAAGTCATTCTGAGAATAGTGTATGCGGCGACCGAGTTGCTCTTGCCCGGCGTCAATACGGG
ATAATACCGCGCCACATAGCAGAACTTTAAAAGTGCTCATCATTGGAAAACGTTCTTCGGGGCGAAAACT
CTCAAGGATCTTACCGCTGTTGAGATCCAGTTCGATGTAACCCACTCGTGCACCCAACTGATCTTCAGCA
TCTTTTACTTTCACCAGCGTTTCTGGGTGAGCAAAAACAGGAAGGCAAAATGCCGCAAAAAAGGGAATAA
GGGCGACACGGAAATGTTGAATACTCATACTCTTCCTTTTTCAATATTATTGAAGCATTTATCAGGGTTA
TTGTCTCATGAGCGGATACATATTTGAATGTATTTAGAAAAATAAACAAATAGGGGTTCCGCGCACATTT
CCCCGAAAAGTGCCACCTGACGTC
Features (pLannotate 1.2.2; 21 found; start..end, strand, type, name):
     28..80      -  misc_feature   bom (fragment): basis of mobility region from pBR322
    235..614     +  enhancer       CMV enhancer: human cytomegalovirus immediate early enhancer
    615..818     +  promoter       CMV promoter: human cytomegalovirus (CMV) immediate early promoter
    814..847     +  LTR            5' LTR (truncated) (fragment): truncated 5' long terminal repeat (LTR) from HIV-1
    863..881     +  promoter       T7 promoter: promoter for bacteriophage T7 RNA polymerase
    929..2815    +  CDS            gag: GAG_HV1B1 - Experimental evidence at protein level: Swiss-Prot protein existence level 1. [p6-gag]: Plays a role in budding of the assembled particle by interacting with the host class E VPS proteins TSG101 and PDCD6IP/AIP1. From Human immunodeficiency virus type 1 group M subtype B (isolate BH10) (HIV-1).
   2873..3586    +  CDS            GFP (S65T): GFP (S65T) is a basic (constitutively fluorescent) green fluorescent protein published in 1995, derived from Aequorea victoria.
   3621..3845    +  polyA_signal   bGH poly(A) signal: bovine growth hormone polyadenylation signal
   3849..3870    +  promoter       SV40 promoter (fragment): SV40 enhancer and early promoter
   3891..4319    +  rep_origin     f1 ori (sequence partly withheld): f1 bacteriophage origin of replication; arrow indicates direction of (+) strand synthesis
   4333..4662    +  promoter       SV40 promoter: SV40 enhancer and early promoter
   4729..5520    +  CDS            neo: KKA2_KLEPN - Also known as kan, nptII. Experimental evidence at protein level: Swiss-Prot protein existence level 1. Resistance to kanamycin, neomycin, paromomycin, ribostamycin, butirosin and gentamicin B. From Klebsiella pneumoniae.
   5544..5702    +  CDS            ble (fragment): BLE_KLEPN - Experimental evidence at protein level: Swiss-Prot protein existence level 1. Binding protein with a strong affinity to the bleomycin family of antibiotics. Binds to CL990; an antimitotic-antibiotic compound. From Klebsiella pneumoniae.
   5697..5818    +  polyA_signal   SV40 poly(A) signal: SV40 polyadenylation signal
   5891..5907    -  protein_bind   lac operator: The lac repressor binds to the lac operator to inhibit transcription in E. coli. This inhibition can be relieved by adding lactose or isopropyl-β-D-thiogalactopyranoside (IPTG). lac repressor encoded by lacI
   5915..5945    -  promoter       lac promoter: promoter for the E. coli lac operon
   5960..5981    -  protein_bind   CAP binding site: CAP binding activates transcription in the presence of cAMP. E. coli catabolite activator protein
   5994..6086    -  CDS            lacI (fragment): lac repressor; lacI; The lac repressor binds to the lac operator to inhibit transcription in E. coli. This inhibition can be relieved by adding lactose or isopropyl-β-D-thiogalactopyranoside (IPTG).
   6269..6857    -  rep_origin     ori: high-copy-number ColE1/pMB1/pBR322/pUC origin of replication
   7028..7888    -  CDS            AmpR: β-lactamase; bla; confers resistance to ampicillin, carbenicillin, and related antibiotics
   7889..7993    -  promoter       AmpR promoter: bla
