[The description below was written by a language model from this plasmid's Addgene catalogue record and pLannotate feature annotations shown in this document.]
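Description:
pFH2.11_Gag-MCP_ZF2-P2A-eGFP is a mammalian expression plasmid built on the pcDNA3.1 backbone (about 8 kb in the sequenced record). It is propagated in E. coli through a high-copy ColE1/pUC-type origin with ampicillin selection from the AmpR β-lactamase cassette. The backbone also carries an f1 phage origin and an SV40 promoter-driven neomycin phosphotransferase gene with an SV40 polyadenylation signal, which could in principle support G418 selection in mammalian cells. The catalogue entry, however, lists only eGFP as the marker.

The payload is a single transcription unit driven by the CMV immediate-early enhancer and promoter and terminated by the bovine growth hormone polyadenylation signal, with a T7 promoter lying upstream of the coding region. The open reading frame is annotated as HIV-1 Gag. At roughly 1.9 kb it is longer than native Gag, consistent with an inserted domain. The name indicates that this is MCP, presumably the MS2 bacteriophage coat protein, placed at "ZF2", most likely the second zinc finger of the nucleocapsid region, although the automated annotation does not resolve this element and the record does not spell it out. A short gap separates Gag from a GFP coding sequence, matching the P2A self-cleaving peptide in the name. Gag-MCP and eGFP are therefore translated from one mRNA but released as separate proteins, and green fluorescence reports which cells express the construct.

Gag drives assembly and budding of virus-like particles, and MCP binds MS2 hairpin-tagged RNAs. The design therefore fits the associated publication's theme of engineered RNA export, in which tagged cellular RNAs are packaged into secreted particles for measuring or manipulating living cells.
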