Addgene plasmid #205526: pFH2.11_Gag-MCP_ZF2-P2A-eGFP
Purpose: Express HIV Gag-MCP_ZF2-P2A-eGFP
Depositing lab: Michael Elowitz. Depositing organization: California Institute of Technology. Publication: Engineering RNA export for measurement and manipulation of living cells. Horns F, Martinez JA, Fan C, Haque M, Linton JM, Tobin V, Santat L, Maggiolo AO, Bjorkman PJ, Lois C, Elowitz MB. Cell. 2023 Jul 10:S0092-8674(23)00689-X. doi: 10.1016/j.cell.2023.06.013. PubMed 37437570.
Backbone
  Vector backbone: pcDNA3.1
  Vector type: Mammalian Expression
  Selectable markers: eGFP
Growth in bacteria
  Bacterial resistance: Ampicillin, 100 μg/mL
  Growth temperature: 37°C
  Growth strain: NEB Stable
  Copy number: High Copy
Gene/Insert
  Gene/Insert name: Gag-MCP_ZF2
  Species: Synthetic
  Mutation: WT
  Promoter: CMV
  Cloning method: Restriction Enzyme; 5′ cloning site unknown (unknown if destroyed); 3′ cloning site unknown (unknown if destroyed)
Terms and licenses: Academic/Nonprofit Terms; Industry Terms: Not Available to Industry
How to cite: pFH2.11_Gag-MCP_ZF2-P2A-eGFP was a gift from Michael Elowitz (Addgene plasmid # 205526 ; http://n2t.net/addgene:205526 ; RRID:Addgene_205526)
